Addgene plasmid #41368: TAL3194
Depositing lab: Keith Joung. Depositing organization: Massachusetts General Hospital. Publication: Targeted gene disruption in somatic zebrafish cells using engineered TALENs. Sander JD, Cade L, Khayter C, Reyon D, Peterson RT, Joung JK, Yeh JR. Nat Biotechnol. 2011 Aug 5;29(8):697-8. doi: 10.1038/nbt.1934. PubMed 21822241.
Backbone
  Vector backbone: JDS78
  Backbone manufacturer: Addgene plasmid #32290
  Backbone size w/o insert (bp): 6447
  Vector type: Mammalian Expression ; T7
Growth in bacteria
  Bacterial resistance: Ampicillin, 100 μg/mL
  Growth temperature: 37°C
  Growth strain: XL1 Blue
  Copy number: High Copy
Gene/Insert
  Gene/Insert name: ZebrafishCommunity-tfec-Left (alt name: tfec)
  Species: D. rerio (zebrafish)
  Insert size (bp): 1640
  Entrez Gene: tfec (a.k.a. si:ch211-238e6.5)
  Promoter: CMV
  Tag / fusion protein: 3X Flag (N terminal on backbone); WT FOKI (C terminal on backbone)
  Cloning method: Restriction Enzyme; 5′ cloning site N/A (destroyed during cloning); 3′ cloning site N/A (destroyed during cloning)
  Sequencing primers: 5′ CMV-F; 3′ BGH-rev
Terms and licenses: Academic/Nonprofit Terms; Industry Terms: Not Available to Industry
Depositor comments: Target binding site: TTTCCGATGGATGAAGTT It is strongly recommended that users perform a diagnostic digest to verify this plasmid prior to use. For example, a double digest of the plasmid with BamHI and KpnI should result in two bands at 2.3kb and 5.8kb.
How to cite: TAL3194 was a gift from Keith Joung (Addgene plasmid # 41368 ; http://n2t.net/addgene:41368 ; RRID:Addgene_41368)
