[The description below was written by a language model from this plasmid's Addgene catalogue record and pLannotate feature annotations shown in this document.]
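Description:
TAL3194 is a TALEN expression plasmid built on the JDS78 backbone, encoding the "left" half of a nuclease pair directed against the zebrafish tfec gene. It is classed as a mammalian expression vector with a T7 promoter. It is maintained in E. coli at high copy through a ColE1/pUC-type origin with ampicillin selection (AmpR), and it also carries an f1 origin. The sequenced plasmid is about 8.1 kb, consistent with the stated backbone plus a roughly 1.6 kb insert.

The expression unit starts with the CMV enhancer and immediate-early promoter, followed by a T7 promoter, so the same open reading frame can be expressed in transfected cells or transcribed in vitro by T7 RNA polymerase. This suits zebrafish work in which nuclease mRNA is delivered to embryos, although the record does not spell out the delivery route. The coding region opens with an N-terminal 3xFLAG tag. It continues through TAL effector sequences annotated as avrBs3-like N- and C-terminal fragments, and these flank an unannotated interval that corresponds to the custom repeat array conferring recognition of the 18 bp tfec target site. The coding region ends in the wild-type FokI cleavage domain. A V5 tag is annotated just downstream of FokI, but the catalogue entry does not list it as a fusion tag. A bGH polyadenylation signal closes the unit. Because FokI must dimerize to cut, this plasmid is meant to be used with a matching right-half TALEN binding the opposite strand, producing a double-strand break for targeted tfec disruption. A separate SV40/EM7-driven blasticidin resistance cassette (BSD) with an SV40 poly(A) signal allows selection in cultured cells.
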