Features (pLannotate 1.2.2; 26 found; start..end, strand, type, name):
      1..380     +  enhancer       CMV enhancer: human cytomegalovirus immediate early enhancer
    381..584     +  promoter       CMV promoter: human cytomegalovirus (CMV) immediate early promoter
    580..613     +  LTR            5' LTR (truncated) (fragment): truncated 5' long terminal repeat (LTR) from HIV-1
    629..647     +  promoter       T7 promoter: promoter for bacteriophage T7 RNA polymerase
    673..738     +  CDS            3xFLAG: three tandem FLAG® epitope tags, followed by an enterokinase cleavage site
    790..1299    +  CDS            avrBs3 (fragment): AVRB3_XANEU - Experimental evidence at protein level: Swiss-Prot protein existence level 1. Avirulence protein. Acts as a transcription factor in C.annuum plants. In susceptible plants lacking the Bs3 resistance gene induces expression of a number of genes, including genes homologous to a family of auxin-induced genes, alpha-expansin genes, pectate lyase, anthocyanidin glucoside rhamnosyl transferase and at least one transcription factor, UPA20. Their expression leads to plant hypertrophy in mesophyll cells, probably mainly mediated by UPA20 (PubMed:17962565). In resistant plants induces the h
   2890..3096    +  CDS            avrBs3 (fragment): AVRB3_XANEU - Experimental evidence at protein level: Swiss-Prot protein existence level 1. Avirulence protein. Acts as a transcription factor in C.annuum plants. In susceptible plants lacking the Bs3 resistance gene induces expression of a number of genes, including genes homologous to a family of auxin-induced genes, alpha-expansin genes, pectate lyase, anthocyanidin glucoside rhamnosyl transferase and at least one transcription factor, UPA20. Their expression leads to plant hypertrophy in mesophyll cells, probably mainly mediated by UPA20 (PubMed:17962565). In resistant plants induces the h
   3085..3672    +  CDS            FokI cleavage domain: nonspecific DNA cleavage domain of the FokI endonuclease (Li et al., 1992) must dimerize to be catalytically active
   3688..3729    +  CDS            V5 tag: epitope tag from simian virus 5
   3785..4009    +  polyA_signal   bGH poly(A) signal: bovine growth hormone polyadenylation signal
   4013..4034    +  promoter       SV40 promoter (fragment): SV40 enhancer and early promoter
   4055..4483    +  rep_origin     f1 ori (sequence partly withheld): f1 bacteriophage origin of replication; arrow indicates direction of (+) strand synthesis
   4497..4826    +  promoter       SV40 promoter: SV40 enhancer and early promoter
   4874..4921    +  promoter       EM7 promoter: synthetic bacterial promoter&nbsp
   4940..5338    +  CDS            BSD: blasticidin S deaminase; Aspergillus terreus BSD; confers resistance to blasticidin
   5339..5366    +  CDS            BleoR (fragment): antibiotic-binding protein; Sh ble from Streptoalloteichus hindustanus; confers resistance to bleomycin, phleomycin, and Zeocin™
   5376..5501    +  CDS            ble (fragment): BLE_KLEPN - Experimental evidence at protein level: Swiss-Prot protein existence level 1. Binding protein with a strong affinity to the bleomycin family of antibiotics. Binds to CL990; an antimitotic-antibiotic compound. From Klebsiella pneumoniae.
   5496..5617    +  polyA_signal   SV40 poly(A) signal: SV40 polyadenylation signal
   5690..5706    -  protein_bind   lac operator: The lac repressor binds to the lac operator to inhibit transcription in E. coli. This inhibition can be relieved by adding lactose or isopropyl-β-D-thiogalactopyranoside (IPTG). lac repressor encoded by lacI
   5714..5744    -  promoter       lac promoter: promoter for the E. coli lac operon
   5759..5780    -  protein_bind   CAP binding site: CAP binding activates transcription in the presence of cAMP. E. coli catabolite activator protein
   5793..5885    -  CDS            lacI (fragment): lac repressor; lacI; The lac repressor binds to the lac operator to inhibit transcription in E. coli. This inhibition can be relieved by adding lactose or isopropyl-β-D-thiogalactopyranoside (IPTG).
   6068..6656    -  rep_origin     ori: high-copy-number ColE1/pMB1/pBR322/pUC origin of replication
   6827..7687    -  CDS            AmpR: β-lactamase; bla; confers resistance to ampicillin, carbenicillin, and related antibiotics
   7688..7792    -  promoter       AmpR promoter: bla
   7851..7903    -  misc_feature   bom (fragment): basis of mobility region from pBR322
>Addgene plasmid #41368 | TAL3194 | addgene full sequence | sequence record 496841 | Addgene Long Read Sequencing Result
GACATTGATTATTGACTAGTTATTAATAGTAATCAATTACGGGGTCATTAGTTCATAGCCCATATATGGA
GTTCCGCGTTACATAACTTACGGTAAATGGCCCGCCTGGCTGACCGCCCAACGACCCCCGCCCATTGACG
TCAATAATGACGTATGTTCCCATAGTAACGCCAATAGGGACTTTCCATTGACGTCAATGGGTGGAGTATT
TACGGTAAACTGCCCACTTGGCAGTACATCAAGTGTATCATATGCCAAGTACGCCCCCTATTGACGTCAA
TGACGGTAAATGGCCCGCCTGGCATTATGCCCAGTACATGACCTTATGGGACTTTCCTACTTGGCAGTAC
ATCTACGTATTAGTCATCGCTATTACCATGGTGATGCGGTTTTGGCAGTACATCAATGGGCGTGGATAGC
GGTTTGACTCACGGGGATTTCCAAGTCTCCACCCCATTGACGTCAATGGGAGTTTGTTTTGGCACCAAAA
TCAACGGGACTTTCCAAAATGTCGTAACAACTCCGCCCCATTGACGCAAATGGGCGGTAGGCGTGTACGG
TGGGAGGTCTATATAAGCAGAGCTCTCTGGCTAACTAGAGAACCCACTGCTTACTGGCTTATCGAAATTA
ATACGACTCACTATAGGGAGACCCAAGCTGGCTAGCACCATGGACTACAAAGACCATGACGGTGATTATA
AAGATCATGACATCGATTACAAGGATGACGATGACAAGATGGCCCCCAAGAAGAAGAGGAAGGTGGGCAT
TCACCGCGGGGTACCTATGGTGGACTTGAGGACACTCGGTTATTCGCAACAGCAACAGGAGAAAATCAAG
CCTAAGGTCAGGAGCACCGTCGCGCAACACCACGAGGCGCTTGTGGGGCATGGCTTCACTCATGCGCATA
TTGTCGCGCTTTCACAGCACCCTGCGGCGCTTGGGACGGTGGCTGTCAAATACCAAGATATGATTGCGGC
CCTGCCCGAAGCCACGCACGAGGCAATTGTAGGGGTCGGTAAACAGTGGTCGGGAGCGCGAGCACTTGAG
GCGCTGCTGACTGTGGCGGGTGAGCTTAGGGGGCCTCCGCTCCAGCTCGACACCGGGCAGCTGCTGAAGA
TCGCGAAGAGAGGGGGAGTAACAGCGGTAGAGGCAGTGCACGCCTGGCGCAATGCGCTCACCGGGGCCCC
CTTGAACCTGACCCCAGACCAGGTAGTCGCAATCGCGTCAAACGGAGGGGGAAAGCAAGCCCTGGAAACC
GTGCAAAGGTTGTTGCCGGTCCTTTGTCAAGACCACGGCCTTACACCGGAGCAAGTCGTGGCCATTGCAA
GCAATGGGGGTGGCAAACAGGCTCTTGAGACGGTTCAGAGACTTCTCCCAGTTCTCTGTCAAGCCCACGG
GCTGACTCCCGATCAAGTTGTAGCGATTGCGTCGCATGACGGAGGGAAACAAGCATTGGAGACTGTCCAA
CGGCTCCTTCCCGTGTTGTGTCAAGCCCACGGTTTGACGCCTGCACAAGTGGTCGCCATCGCCAGCCATG
ATGGCGGTAAGCAGGCGCTGGAAACAGTACAGCGCCTGCTGCCTGTACTGTGCCAGGATCATGGACTGAC
CCCAGACCAGGTAGTCGCAATCGCGAACAATAATGGGGGAAAGCAAGCCCTGGAAACCGTGCAAAGGTTG
TTGCCGGTCCTTTGTCAAGACCACGGCCTTACACCGGAGCAAGTCGTGGCCATTGCAAGCAACATCGGTG
GCAAACAGGCTCTTGAGACGGTTCAGAGACTTCTCCCAGTTCTCTGTCAAGCCCACGGGCTGACTCCCGA
TCAAGTTGTAGCGATTGCGTCCAACGGTGGAGGGAAACAAGCATTGGAGACTGTCCAACGGCTCCTTCCC
GTGTTGTGTCAAGCCCACGGTTTGACGCCTGCACAAGTGGTCGCCATCGCCAACAACAACGGCGGTAAGC
AGGCGCTGGAAACAGTACAGCGCCTGCTGCCTGTACTGTGCCAGGATCATGGACTGACCCCAGACCAGGT
AGTCGCAATCGCGAACAATAATGGGGGAAAGCAAGCCCTGGAAACCGTGCAAAGGTTGTTGCCGGTCCTT
TGTCAAGACCACGGCCTTACACCGGAGCAAGTCGTGGCCATTGCAAGCAACATCGGTGGCAAACAGGCTC
TTGAGACGGTTCAGAGACTTCTCCCAGTTCTCTGTCAAGCCCACGGGCTGACTCCCGATCAAGTTGTAGC
GATTGCGTCCAACGGTGGAGGGAAACAAGCATTGGAGACTGTCCAACGGCTCCTTCCCGTGTTGTGTCAA
GCCCACGGTTTGACGCCTGCACAAGTGGTCGCCATCGCCAACAACAACGGCGGTAAGCAGGCGCTGGAAA
CAGTACAGCGCCTGCTGCCTGTACTGTGCCAGGATCATGGACTGACCCCAGACCAGGTAGTCGCAATCGC
GTCGAACATTGGGGGAAAGCAAGCCCTGGAAACCGTGCAAAGGTTGTTGCCGGTCCTTTGTCAAGACCAC
GGCCTTACACCGGAGCAAGTCGTGGCCATTGCAAGCAACATCGGTGGCAAACAGGCTCTTGAGACGGTTC
AGAGACTTCTCCCAGTTCTCTGTCAAGCCCACGGGCTGACTCCCGATCAAGTTGTAGCGATTGCGAATAA
CAATGGAGGGAAACAAGCATTGGAGACTGTCCAACGGCTCCTTCCCGTGTTGTGTCAAGCCCACGGTTTG
ACGCCTGCACAAGTGGTCGCCATCGCCTCGAATGGCGGCGGTAAGCAGGCGCTGGAAACAGTACAGCGCC
TGCTGCCTGTACTGTGCCAGGATCATGGACTGACACCCGAACAGGTGGTCGCCATTGCTTCTAATGGGGG
AGGACGGCCAGCCTTGGAGTCCATCGTAGCCCAATTGTCCAGGCCCGATCCCGCGTTGGCTGCGTTAACG
AATGACCATCTGGTGGCGTTGGCATGTCTTGGTGGACGACCCGCGCTCGATGCAGTCAAAAAGGGTCTGC
CTCATGCTCCCGCATTGATCAAAAGAACCAACCGGCGGATTCCCGAGAGAACTTCCCATCGAGTCGCGGG
ATCCCAACTAGTCAAAAGTGAACTGGAGGAGAAGAAATCTGAACTTCGTCATAAATTGAAATATGTGCCT
CATGAATATATTGAATTAATTGAAATTGCCAGAAATTCCACTCAGGATAGAATTCTTGAAATGAAGGTAA
TGGAATTTTTTATGAAAGTTTATGGATATAGAGGTAAACATTTGGGTGGATCAAGGAAACCGGACGGAGC
AATTTATACTGTCGGATCTCCTATTGATTACGGTGTGATCGTGGATACTAAAGCTTATAGCGGAGGTTAT
AATCTGCCAATTGGCCAAGCAGATGAAATGCAACGATATGTCGAAGAAAATCAAACACGAAACAAACATA
TCAACCCTAATGAATGGTGGAAAGTCTATCCATCTTCTGTAACGGAATTTAAGTTTTTATTTGTGAGTGG
TCACTTTAAAGGAAACTACAAAGCTCAGCTTACACGATTAAATCATATCACTAATTGTAATGGAGCTGTT
CTTAGTGTAGAAGAGCTTTTAATTGGTGGAGAAATGATTAAAGCCGGCACATTAACCTTAGAGGAAGTCA
GACGGAAATTTAATAACGGCGAGATAAACTTTTAAGGGCCCTTCGAAGGTAAGCCTATCCCTAACCCTCT
CCTCGGTCTCGATTCTACGCGTACCGGTCATCATCACCATCACCATTGAGTTTAAACCCGCTGATCAGCC
TCGACTGTGCCTTCTAGTTGCCAGCCATCTGTTGTTTGCCCCTCCCCCGTGCCTTCCTTGACCCTGGAAG
GTGCCACTCCCACTGTCCTTTCCTAATAAAATGAGGAAATTGCATCGCATTGTCTGAGTAGGTGTCATTC
TATTCTGGGGGGTGGGGTGGGGCAGGACAGCAAGGGGGAGGATTGGGAAGACAATAGCAGGCATGCTGGG
GATGCGGTGGGCTCTATGGCTTCTGAGGCGGAAAGAACCAGCTGGGGCTCTAGGGGGTATCCCC
[124 nt withheld, positions 4055-4178]
C
[91 nt withheld, positions 4180-4270]
A
[49 nt withheld, positions 4272-4320]
CCTTTGACGTTGGAGTCCACGTTCTTT
[37 nt withheld, positions 4348-4384]
ACCCTATCTCGGTCTATTCTTTTGATTTATAAGGGATTTTGCCGATTTCGGCCTATTGGTTAAAAAATGA
GCTGATTTAACAAAAATTTAACGCGAATTAATTCTGTGGAATGTGTGTCAGTTAGGGTGTGGAAAGTCCC
CAGGCTCCCCAGCAGGCAGAAGTATGCAAAGCATGCATCTCAATTAGTCAGCAACCAGGTGTGGAAAGTC
CCCAGGCTCCCCAGCAGGCAGAAGTATGCAAAGCATGCATCTCAATTAGTCAGCAACCATAGTCCCGCCC
CTAACTCCGCCCATCCCGCCCCTAACTCCGCCCAGTTCCGCCCATTCTCCGCCCCATGGCTGACTAATTT
TTTTTATTTATGCAGAGGCCGAGGCCGCCTCTGCCTCTGAGCTATTCCAGAAGTAGTGAGGAGGCTTTTT
TGGAGGCCTAGGCTTTTGCAAAAAGCTCCCGGGAGCTTGTATATCCATTTTCGGATCTGATCAGCACGTG
TTGACAATTAATCATCGGCATAGTATATCGGCATAGTATAATACGACAAGGTGAGGAACTAAACCATGGC
CAAGCCTTTGTCTCAAGAAGAATCCACCCTCATTGAAAGAGCAACGGCTACAATCAACAGCATCCCCATC
TCTGAAGACTACAGCGTCGCCAGCGCAGCTCTCTCTAGCGACGGCCGCATCTTCACTGGTGTCAATGTAT
ATCATTTTACTGGGGGACCTTGTGCAGAACTCGTGGTGCTGGGCACTGCTGCTGCTGCGGCAGCTGGCAA
CCTGACTTGTATCGTCGCGATCGGAAATGAGAACAGGGGCATCTTGAGCCCCTGCGGACGGTGCCGACAG
GTGCTTCTCGATCTGCATCCTGGGATCAAAGCCATAGTGAAGGACAGTGATGGACAGCCGACGGCAGTTG
GGATTCGTGAATTGCTGCCCTCTGGTTATGTGTGGGAGGGCTAAGCACTTCGTGGCCGAGGAGCAGGACT
GACACGTGCTACGAGATTTCGATTCCACCGCCGCCTTCTATGAAAGGTTGGGCTTCGGAATCGTTTTCCG
GGACGCCGGCTGGATGATCCTCCAGCGCGGGGATCTCATGCTGGAGTTCTTCGCCCACCCCAACTTGTTT
ATTGCAGCTTATAATGGTTACAAATAAAGCAATAGCATCACAAATTTCACAAATAAAGCATTTTTTTCAC
TGCATTCTAGTTGTGGTTTGTCCAAACTCATCAATGTATCTTATCATGTCTGTATACCGTCGACCTCTAG
CTAGAGCTTGGCGTAATCATGGTCATAGCTGTTTCCTGTGTGAAATTGTTATCCGCTCACAATTCCACAC
AACATACGAGCCGGAAGCATAAAGTGTAAAGCCTGGGGTGCCTAATGAGTGAGCTAACTCACATTAATTG
CGTTGCGCTCACTGCCCGCTTTCCAGTCGGGAAACCTGTCGTGCCAGCTGCATTAATGAATCGGCCAACG
CGCGGGGAGAGGCGGTTTGCGTATTGGGCGCTCTTCCGCTTCCTCGCTCACTGACTCGCTGCGCTCGGTC
GTTCGGCTGCGGCGAGCGGTATCAGCTCACTCAAAGGCGGTAATACGGTTATCCACAGAATCAGGGGATA
ACGCAGGAAAGAACATGTGAGCAAAAGGCCAGCAAAAGGCCAGGAACCGTAAAAAGGCCGCGTTGCTGGC
GTTTTTCCATAGGCTCCGCCCCCCTGACGAGCATCACAAAAATCGACGCTCAAGTCAGAGGTGGCGAAAC
CCGACAGGACTATAAAGATACCAGGCGTTTCCCCCTGGAAGCTCCCTCGTGCGCTCTCCTGTTCCGACCC
TGCCGCTTACCGGATACCTGTCCGCCTTTCTCCCTTCGGGAAGCGTGGCGCTTTCTCATAGCTCACGCTG
TAGGTATCTCAGTTCGGTGTAGGTCGTTCGCTCCAAGCTGGGCTGTGTGCACGAACCCCCCGTTCAGCCC
GACCGCTGCGCCTTATCCGGTAACTATCGTCTTGAGTCCAACCCGGTAAGACACGACTTATCGCCACTGG
CAGCAGCCACTGGTAACAGGATTAGCAGAGCGAGGTATGTAGGCGGTGCTACAGAGTTCTTGAAGTGGTG
GCCTAACTACGGCTACACTAGAAGAACAGTATTTGGTATCTGCGCTCTGCTGAAGCCAGTTACCTTCGGA
AAAAGAGTTGGTAGCTCTTGATCCGGCAAACAAACCACCGCTGGTAGCGGTGGTTTTTTTGTTTGCAAGC
AGCAGATTACGCGCAGAAAAAAAGGATCTCAAGAAGATCCTTTGATCTTTTCTACGGGGTCTGACGCTCA
GTGGAACGAAAACTCACGTTAAGGGATTTTGGTCATGAGATTATCAAAAAGGATCTTCACCTAGATCCTT
TTAAATTAAAAATGAAGTTTTAAATCAATCTAAAGTATATATGAGTAAACTTGGTCTGACAGTTACCAAT
GCTTAATCAGTGAGGCACCTATCTCAGCGATCTGTCTATTTCGTTCATCCATAGTTGCCTGACTCCCCGT
CGTGTAGATAACTACGATACGGGAGGGCTTACCATCTGGCCCCAGTGCTGCAATGATACCGCGAGACCCA
CGCTCACCGGCTCCAGATTTATCAGCAATAAACCAGCCAGCCGGAAGGGCCGAGCGCAGAAGTGGTCCTG
CAACTTTATCCGCCTCCATCCAGTCTATTAATTGTTGCCGGGAAGCTAGAGTAAGTAGTTCGCCAGTTAA
TAGTTTGCGCAACGTTGTTGCCATTGCTACAGGCATCGTGGTGTCACGCTCGTCGTTTGGTATGGCTTCA
TTCAGCTCCGGTTCCCAACGATCAAGGCGAGTTACATGATCCCCCATGTTGTGCAAAAAAGCGGTTAGCT
CCTTCGGTCCTCCGATCGTTGTCAGAAGTAAGTTGGCCGCAGTGTTATCACTCATGGTTATGGCAGCACT
GCATAATTCTCTTACTGTCATGCCATCCGTAAGATGCTTTTCTGTGACTGGTGAGTACTCAACCAAGTCA
TTCTGAGAATAGTGTATGCGGCGACCGAGTTGCTCTTGCCCGGCGTCAATACGGGATAATACCGCGCCAC
ATAGCAGAACTTTAAAAGTGCTCATCATTGGAAAACGTTCTTCGGGGCGAAAACTCTCAAGGATCTTACC
GCTGTTGAGATCCAGTTCGATGTAACCCACTCGTGCACCCAACTGATCTTCAGCATCTTTTACTTTCACC
AGCGTTTCTGGGTGAGCAAAAACAGGAAGGCAAAATGCCGCAAAAAAGGGAATAAGGGCGACACGGAAAT
GTTGAATACTCATACTCTTCCTTTTTCAATATTATTGAAGCATTTATCAGGGTTATTGTCTCATGAGCGG
ATACATATTTGAATGTATTTAGAAAAATAAACAAATAGGGGTTCCGCGCACATTTCCCCGAAAAGTGCCA
CCTGACGTCGACGGATCGGGAGATCTCCCGATCCCCTATGGTGCACTCTCAGTACAATCTGCTCTGATGC
CGCATAGTTAAGCCAGTATCTGCTCCCTGCTTGTGTGTTGGAGGTCGCTGAGTAGTGCGCGAGCAAAATT
TAAGCTACAACAAGGCAAGGCTTGACCGACAATTGCATGAAGAATCTGCTTAGGGTTAGGCGTTTTGCGC
TGCTTCGCGATGTACGGGCCAGATATACGCGTT
