>Addgene plasmid #41368 | TAL3194 | depositor partial sequence | sequence record 55007 | TAL3194 sequence 2430 bps
TCTAGAGCTAGCACCATGGACTACAAAGACCATGACGGTGATTATAAAGATCATGACATCGATTACAAGG
ATGACGATGACAAGATGGCCCCCAAGAAGAAGAGGAAGGTGGGCATTCACCGCGGGGTACCTATGGTGGA
CTTGAGGACACTCGGTTATTCGCAACAGCAACAGGAGAAAATCAAGCCTAAGGTCAGGAGCACCGTCGCG
CAACACCACGAGGCGCTTGTGGGGCATGGCTTCACTCATGCGCATATTGTCGCGCTTTCACAGCACCCTG
CGGCGCTTGGGACGGTGGCTGTCAAATACCAAGATATGATTGCGGCCCTGCCCGAAGCCACGCACGAGGC
AATTGTAGGGGTCGGTAAACAGTGGTCGGGAGCGCGAGCACTTGAGGCGCTGCTGACTGTGGCGGGTGAG
CTTAGGGGGCCTCCGCTCCAGCTCGACACCGGGCAGCTGCTGAAGATCGCGAAGAGAGGGGGAGTAACAG
CGGTAGAGGCAGTGCACGCCTGGCGCAATGCGCTCACCGGGGCCCCCTTGAACCTGACCCCAGACCAGGT
AGTCGCAATCGCGTCAAACGGAGGGGGAAAGCAAGCCCTGGAAACCGTGCAAAGGTTGTTGCCGGTCCTT
TGTCAAGACCACGGCCTTACACCGGAGCAAGTCGTGGCCATTGCAAGCAATGGGGGTGGCAAACAGGCTC
TTGAGACGGTTCAGAGACTTCTCCCAGTTCTCTGTCAAGCCCACGGGCTGACTCCCGATCAAGTTGTAGC
GATTGCGTCGCATGACGGAGGGAAACAAGCATTGGAGACTGTCCAACGGCTCCTTCCCGTGTTGTGTCAA
GCCCACGGTTTGACGCCTGCACAAGTGGTCGCCATCGCCAGCCATGATGGCGGTAAGCAGGCGCTGGAAA
CAGTACAGCGCCTGCTGCCTGTACTGTGCCAGGATCATGGACTGACCCCAGACCAGGTAGTCGCAATCGC
GAACAATAATGGGGGAAAGCAAGCCCTGGAAACCGTGCAAAGGTTGTTGCCGGTCCTTTGTCAAGACCAC
GGCCTTACACCGGAGCAAGTCGTGGCCATTGCAAGCAACATCGGTGGCAAACAGGCTCTTGAGACGGTTC
AGAGACTTCTCCCAGTTCTCTGTCAAGCCCACGGGCTGACTCCCGATCAAGTTGTAGCGATTGCGTCCAA
CGGTGGAGGGAAACAAGCATTGGAGACTGTCCAACGGCTCCTTCCCGTGTTGTGTCAAGCCCACGGTTTG
ACGCCTGCACAAGTGGTCGCCATCGCCAACAACAACGGCGGTAAGCAGGCGCTGGAAACAGTACAGCGCC
TGCTGCCTGTACTGTGCCAGGATCATGGACTGACCCCAGACCAGGTAGTCGCAATCGCGAACAATAATGG
GGGAAAGCAAGCCCTGGAAACCGTGCAAAGGTTGTTGCCGGTCCTTTGTCAAGACCACGGCCTTACACCG
GAGCAAGTCGTGGCCATTGCAAGCAACATCGGTGGCAAACAGGCTCTTGAGACGGTTCAGAGACTTCTCC
CAGTTCTCTGTCAAGCCCACGGGCTGACTCCCGATCAAGTTGTAGCGATTGCGTCCAACGGTGGAGGGAA
ACAAGCATTGGAGACTGTCCAACGGCTCCTTCCCGTGTTGTGTCAAGCCCACGGTTTGACGCCTGCACAA
GTGGTCGCCATCGCCAACAACAACGGCGGTAAGCAGGCGCTGGAAACAGTACAGCGCCTGCTGCCTGTAC
TGTGCCAGGATCATGGACTGACCCCAGACCAGGTAGTCGCAATCGCGTCGAACATTGGGGGAAAGCAAGC
CCTGGAAACCGTGCAAAGGTTGTTGCCGGTCCTTTGTCAAGACCACGGCCTTACACCGGAGCAAGTCGTG
GCCATTGCAAGCAACATCGGTGGCAAACAGGCTCTTGAGACGGTTCAGAGACTTCTCCCAGTTCTCTGTC
AAGCCCACGGGCTGACTCCCGATCAAGTTGTAGCGATTGCGAATAACAATGGAGGGAAACAAGCATTGGA
GACTGTCCAACGGCTCCTTCCCGTGTTGTGTCAAGCCCACGGTTTGACGCCTGCACAAGTGGTCGCCATC
GCCTCGAATGGCGGCGGTAAGCAGGCGCTGGAAACAGTACAGCGCCTGCTGCCTGTACTGTGCCAGGATC
ATGGACTGACACCCGAACAGGTGGTCGCCATTGCTTCTAATGGGGGAGGACGGCCAGCCTTGGAGTCCAT
CGTAGCCCAATTGTCCAGGCCCGATCCCGCGTTGGCTGCGTTAACGAATGACCATCTGGTGGCGTTGGCA
TGTCTTGGTGGACGACCCGCGCTCGATGCAGTCAAAAAGGGTCTGCCTCATGCTCCCGCATTGATCAAAA
GAACCAACCGGCGGATTCCCGAGAGAACTTCCCATCGAGTCGCGGGATCC
