>Addgene plasmid #41368 | TAL3194 | addgene partial sequence | sequence record 56347 | JDS-TALEN-F 5'-TAGGGGTCGGTAAACAGTGG-3'
GCGCTGCTGACTGTGGCGGGTGAGCTTAGGGGGCCTCCGCTCCAGCTCGACACCGGGCAGCTGCTGAAGA
TCGCGAAGAGAGGGGGAGTAACAGCGGTAGAGGCAGTGCACGCCTGGCGCAATGCGCTCACCGGGGCCCC
CTTGAACCTGACCCCAGACCAGGTAGTCGCAATCGCGTCAAACGGAGGGGGAAAGCAAGCCCTGGAAACC
GTGCAAAGGTTGTTGCCGGTCCTTTGTCAAGACCACGGCCTTACACCGGAGCAAGTCGTGGCCATTGCAA
GCAATGGGGGTGGCAAACAGGCTCTTGAGACGGTTCAGAGACTTCTCCCAGTTCTCTGTCAAGCCCACGG
GCTGACTCCCGATCAAGTTGTAGCGATTGCGTCGCATGACGGAGGGAAACAAGCATTGGAGACTGTCCAA
CGGCTCCTTCCCGTGTTGTGTCAAGCCCACGGTTTGACGCCTGCACAAGTGGTCGCCATCGCCAGCCATG
ATGGCGGTAAGCAGGCGCTGGAAACAGTACAGCGCCTGCTGCCTGTACTGTGCCAGGATCATGGACTGAC
CCCAGACCAGGTAGTCGCAATCGCGAACAATAATGGGGGAAAGCAAGCCCTGGAAACCGTGCAAAGGTTG
TTGCCGGTCCTTTGTCAAGACCACGGCCTTACACCGGAGCAAGTCGTGGCCATTGCAAGCAACATCGGTG
GCAAACAGGCTCTTGAGACGGTTCAGAGACTTCTCCCAGTTCTCTGTCAAGCCCACGGGCTGACTCCCGA
TCAAGTTGTAGCGATTGCGTCCAACGGTGGAGGGAAACAAGCATTGGAGACTGTCCAACGGCTCCTTCCC
GTGTTGTGTCAAGCCCACGGTTTGACGCCTGCACAAGTGGTCGCCATCGCCAACAACA
